>Addgene plasmid #14272 | pAG424GPD-ccdB-TAP | depositor full sequence | sequence record 7935 | Author sequence
GACGAAAGGGCCTCGTGATACGCCTATTTTTATAGGTTAATGTCATGATAATAATGGTTTCTTAATATGA
TCCAATATCAAAGGAAATGATAGCATTGAAGGATGAGACTAATCCAATTGAGGAGTGGCAGCATATAGAA
CAGCTAAAGGGTAGTGCTGAAGGAAGCATACGATACCCCGCATGGAATGGGATAATATCACAGGAGGTAC
TAGACTACCTTTCATCCTACATAAATAGACGCATATAAGTACGCATTTAAGCATAAACACGCACTATGCC
GTTCTTCTCATGTATATATATATACAGGCAACACGCAGATATAGGTGCGACGTGAACAGTGAGCTGTATG
TGCGCAGCTCGCGTTGCATTTTCGGAAGCGCTCGTTTTCGGAAACGCTTTGAAGTTCCTATTCCGAAGTT
CCTATTCTCTAGAAAGTATAGGAACTTCAGAGCGCTTTTGAAAACCAAAAGCGCTCTGAAGACGCACTTT
CAAAAAACCAAAAACGCACCGGACTGTAACGAGCTACTAAAATATTGCGAATACCGCTTCCACAAACATT
GCTCAAAAGTATCTCTTTGCTATATATCTCTGTGCTATATCCCTATATAACCTACCCATCCACCTTTCGC
TCCTTGAACTTGCATCTAAACTCGACCTCTACATTTTTTATGTTTATCTCTAGTATTACTCTTTAGACAA
AAAAATTGTAGTAAGAACTATTCATAGAGTGAATCGAAAACAATACGAAAATGTAAACATTTCCTATACG
TAGTATATAGAGACAAAATAGAAGAAACCGTTCATAATTTTCTGACCAATGAAGAATCATCAACGCTATC
ACTTTCTGTTCACAAAGTATGCGCAATCCACATCGGTATAGAATATAATCGGGGATGCCTTTATCTTGAA
AAAATGCACCCGCAGCTTCGCTAGTAATCAGTAAACGCGGGAAGTGGAGTCAGGCTTTTTTTATGGAAGA
GAAAATAGACACCAAAGTAGCCTTCTTCTAACCTTAACGGACCTACAGTGCAAAAAGTTATCAAGAGACT
GCATTATAGAGCGCACAAAGGAGAAAAAAAGTAATCTAAGATGCTTTGTTAGAAAAATAGCGCTCTCGGG
ATGCATTTTTGTAGAACAAAAAAGAAGTATAGATTCTTTGTTGGTAAAATAGCGCTCTCGCGTTGCATTT
CTGTTCTGTAAAAATGCAGCTCAGATTCTTTGTTTGAAAAATTAGCGCTCTCGCGTTGCATTTTTGTTTT
ACAAAAATGAAGCACAGATTCTTCGTTGGTAAAATAGCGCTTTCGCGTTGCATTTCTGTTCTGTAAAAAT
GCAGCTCAGATTCTTTGTTTGAAAAATTAGCGCTCTCGCGTTGCATTTTTGTTCTACAAAATGAAGCACA
GATGCTTCGTTCAGGTGGCACTTTTCGGGGAAATGTGCGCGGAACCCCTATTTGTTTATTTTTCTAAATA
CATTCAAATATGTATCCGCTCATGAGACAATAACCCTGATAAATGCTTCAATAATATTGAAAAAGGAAGA
GTATGAGTATTCAACATTTCCGTGTCGCCCTTATTCCCTTTTTTGCGGCATTTTGCCTTCCTGTTTTTGC
TCACCCAGAAACGCTGGTGAAAGTAAAAGATGCTGAAGATCAGTTGGGTGCACGAGTGGGTTACATCGAA
CTGGATCTCAACAGCGGTAAGATCCTTGAGAGTTTTCGCCCCGAAGAACGTTTTCCAATGATGAGCACTT
TTAAAGTTCTGCTATGTGGCGCGGTATTATCCCGTATTGACGCCGGGCAAGAGCAACTCGGTCGCCGCAT
ACACTATTCTCAGAATGACTTGGTTGAGTACTCACCAGTCACAGAAAAGCATCTTACGGATGGCATGACA
GTAAGAGAATTATGCAGTGCTGCCATAACCATGAGTGATAACACTGCGGCCAACTTACTTCTGACAACGA
TCGGAGGACCGAAGGAGCTAACCGCTTTTTTGCACAACATGGGGGATCATGTAACTCGCCTTGATCGTTG
GGAACCGGAGCTGAATGAAGCCATACCAAACGACGAGCGTGACACCACGATGCCTGTAGCAATGGCAACA
ACGTTGCGCAAACTATTAACTGGCGAACTACTTACTCTAGCTTCCCGGCAACAATTAATAGACTGGATGG
AGGCGGATAAAGTTGCAGGACCACTTCTGCGCTCGGCCCTTCCGGCTGGCTGGTTTATTGCTGATAAATC
TGGAGCCGGTGAGCGTGGGTCTCGCGGTATCATTGCAGCACTGGGGCCAGATGGTAAGCCCTCCCGTATC
GTAGTTATCTACACGACGGGGAGTCAGGCAACTATGGATGAACGAAATAGACAGATCGCTGAGATAGGTG
CCTCACTGATTAAGCATTGGTAACTGTCAGACCAAGTTTACTCATATATACTTTAGATTGATTTAAAACT
TCATTTTTAATTTAAAAGGATCTAGGTGAAGATCCTTTTTGATAATCTCATGACCAAAATCCCTTAACGT
GAGTTTTCGTTCCACTGAGCGTCAGACCCCGTAGAAAAGATCAAAGGATCTTCTTGAGATCCTTTTTTTC
TGCGCGTAATCTGCTGCTTGCAAACAAAAAAACCACCGCTACCAGCGGTGGTTTGTTTGCCGGATCAAGA
GCTACCAACTCTTTTTCCGAAGGTAACTGGCTTCAGCAGAGCGCAGATACCAAATACTGTCCTTCTAGTG
TAGCCGTAGTTAGGCCACCACTTCAAGAACTCTGTAGCACCGCCTACATACCTCGCTCTGCTAATCCTGT
TACCAGTGGCTGCTGCCAGTGGCGATAAGTCGTGTCTTACCGGGTTGGACTCAAGACGATAGTTACCGGA
TAAGGCGCAGCGGTCGGGCTGAACGGGGGGTTCGTGCACACAGCCCAGCTTGGAGCGAACGACCTACACC
GAACTGAGATACCTACAGCGTGAGCTATGAGAAAGCGCCACGCTTCCCGAAGGGAGAAAGGCGGACAGGT
ATCCGGTAAGCGGCAGGGTCGGAACAGGAGAGCGCACGAGGGAGCTTCCAGGGGGAAACGCCTGGTATCT
TTATAGTCCTGTCGGGTTTCGCCACCTCTGACTTGAGCGTCGATTTTTGTGATGCTCGTCAGGGGGGCGG
AGCCTATGGAAAAACGCCAGCAACGCGGCCTTTTTACGGTTCCTGGCCTTTTGCTGGCCTTTTGCTCACA
TGTTCTTTCCTGCGTTATCCCCTGATTCTGTGGATAACCGTATTACCGCCTTTGAGTGAGCTGATACCGC
TCGCCGCAGCCGAACGACCGAGCGCAGCGAGTCAGTGAGCGAGGAAGCGGAAGAGCGCCCAATACGCAAA
CCGCCTCTCCCCGCGCGTTGGCCGATTCATTAATGCAGCTGGCACGACAGGTTTCCCGACTGGAAAGCGG
GCAGTGAGCGCAACGCAATTAATGTGAGTTACCTCACTCATTAGGCACCCCAGGCTTTACACTTTATGCT
TCCGGCTCCTATGTTGTGTGGAATTGTGAGCGGATAACAATTTCACACAGGAAACAGCTATGACCATGAT
TACGCCAAGCGCGCAATTAACCCTCACTAAAGGGAACAAAAGCTGGAGCTCTTCGAGTTTATCATTATCA
ATACTCGCCATTTCAAAGAATACGTAAATAATTAATAGTAGTGATTTTCCTAACTTTATTTAGTCAAAAA
ATTAGCCTTTTAATTCTGCTGTAACCCGTACATGCCCAAAATAGGGGGCGGGTTACACAGAATATATAAC
ACCGAAGGTGCCTGGGTGAACAGGTTTATTCCTGGCATCCACTAAATATAATGGAGCCCGCTTTTTAAGC
TGGCATCCAGAAAAAAAAAGAATCCCAGCACCAAAATATTGTTTTCTTCACCAACCATCAGTTCATAGGT
CCATTCTCTTAGCGCAACTACAGAGAACAGGGGCACAAACAGGCAAAAAACGGGCACAACCTCAATGGAG
TGATGCAACCTGCCTGGAGTAAATGATGACACAAGGCAATTGACCCACGCATGTATCTATCTCATTTTCT
TACACCTTCTATTACCTTCTGCTCTCTCTGATTTGGAAAAAGCTGAAAAAAAAGGTTGAAACCAGTTCCC
TGAAATTATTCCCCTACTTGACTAATAAGTATATAAAGACGGTAGGTATTGATTGTAATTCTGTAAATCT
ATTTCTTAAACTTCTTAAATTCTACTTTTATAGTTAGTCTTTTTTTTAGTTTTAAAACACCAGAACTTAG
TTTCGACGGATTCTAGAACTAGTGGATCCCCCATCACAAGTTTGTACAAAAAAGCTGAACGAGAAACGTA
AAATGATATAAATATCAATATATTAAATTAGATTTTGCATAAAAAACAGACTACATAATACTGTAAAACA
CAACATATCCAGTCACTATGGCGGCCGCATTAGGCACCCCAGGCTTTACACTTTATGCTTCCGGCTCGTA
TAATGTGTGGATTTTGAGTTAGGATCCGTCGAGATTTTCAGGAGCTAAGGAAGCTAAAATGGAGAAAAAA
ATCACTGGATATACCACCGTTGATATATCCCAATGGCATCGTAAAGAACATTTTGAGGCATTTCAGTCAG
TTGCTCAATGTACCTATAACCAGACCGTTCAGCTGGATATTACGGCCTTTTTAAAGACCGTAAAGAAAAA
TAAGCACAAGTTTTATCCGGCCTTTATTCACATTCTTGCCCGCCTGATGAATGCTCATCCGGAATTCCGT
ATGGCAATGAAAGACGGTGAGCTGGTGATATGGGATAGTGTTCACCCTTGTTACACCGTTTTCCATGAGC
AAACTGAAACGTTTTCATCGCTCTGGAGTGAATACCACGACGATTTCCGGCAGTTTCTACACATATATTC
GCAAGATGTGGCGTGTTACGGTGAAAACCTGGCCTATTTCCCTAAAGGGTTTATTGAGAATATGTTTTTC
GTCTCAGCCAATCCCTGGGTGAGTTTCACCAGTTTTGATTTAAACGTGGCCAATATGGACAACTTCTTCG
CCCCCGTTTTCACCATGGGCAAATATTATACGCAAGGCGACAAGGTGCTGATGCCGCTGGCGATTCAGGT
TCATCATGCCGTCTGTGATGGCTTCCATGTCGGCAGAATGCTTAATGAATTACAACAGTACTGCGATGAG
TGGCAGGGCGGGGCGTAAACGCCGCGTGGATCCGGCTTACTAAAAGCCAGATAACAGTATGCGTATTTGC
GCGCTGATTTTTGCGGTATAAGAATATATACTGATATGTATACCCGAAGTATGTCAAAAAGAGGTATGCT
ATGAAGCAGCGTATTACAGTGACAGTTGACAGCGACAGCTATCAGTTGCTCAAGGCATATATGATGTCAA
TATCTCCGGTCTGGTAAGCACAACCATGCAGAATGAAGCCCGTCGTCTGCGTGCCGAACGCTGGAAAGCG
GAAAATCAGGAAGGGATGGCTGAGGTCGCCCGGTTTATTGAAATGAACGGCTCTTTTGCTGACGAGAACA
GGGGCTGGTGAAATGCAGTTTAAGGTTTACACCTATAAAAGAGAGAGCCGTTATCGTCTGTTTGTGGATG
TACAGAGTGATATTATTGACACGCCCGGGCGACGGATGGTGATCCCCCTGGCCAGTGCACGTCTGCTGTC
AGATAAAGTCTCCCGTGAACTTTACCCGGTGGTGCATATCGGGGATGAAAGCTGGCGCATGATGACCACC
GATATGGCCAGTGTGCCGGTCTCCGTTATCGGGGAAGAAGTGGCTGATCTCAGCCACCGCGAAAATGACA
TCAAAAACGCCATTAACCTGATGTTCTGGGGAATATAAATGTCAGGCTCCCTTATACACAGCCAGTCTGC
AGGTCGACCATAGTGACTGGATATGTTGTGTTTTACAGTATTATGTAGTCTGTTTTTTATGCAAAATCTA
ATTTAATATATTGATATTTATATCATTTTACGTTTCTCGTTCAGCTTTCTTGTACAAAGTGGTGATGGGC
TGCAGGAATTCGATATCAAGCTTATCGATAGGTGGACCAGGTGGTGGAATGAAGCGACGATGGAAAAAGA
ATTTCATAGCCGTCTCAGCAGCCAACCGCTTTAAGAAAATCTCATCCTCCGGGGCACTTGATTATGGTAC
CCCAACTACTGCTTCTGAAAATCTATATTTTCAAGGTGAACTAAAAACTGCTGCTTTGGCTCAACATGCG
ATTAAGGGTGAAGCTCAAAAACTTAATGACTCTCAAGCTCCAAAAGCTGATGCGCAACAAAATAACTTCA
ACAAAGATCAACAAAGCGCCTTCTATGAAATCTTGAACATGCCTAACTTAAACGAAGCGCAACGTAACGG
CTTCATTCAAAGTCTTAAAGACGACCCAAGCCAAAGCACTAACGTTTTAGGTGAAGCTAAAAAATTAAAC
GAATCTCAAGCACCGAAAGCTGATAACAATTTCAACAAAGAACAACAAAATGCTTTCTATGAAATCTTGA
ATATGCCTAACTTAAACGAAGAACAACGCAATGGTTTCATCCAAAGCTTAAAAGATGACCCAAGCCAAAG
TGCTAACCTATTGTCAGAAGCTAAAAAGTTAAATGAATCTCAAGCACCGAAAGCGGATAACAAATTCAAC
AAAGAACAACAAAATGCTTTCTATGAAATCTTACATTTACCTAACTTAAACGAAGAACAACGCAATGGTT
TCATCCAAAGCCTAAAAGATGACCCAAGCCAAAGCGCTAACCTTTTAGCAGAAGCTAAAAAGCTAAATGA
TGCTCAAGCACCAAAAGCTGACAACAAATTCAACAAAGAACAACAAAATGCTTTCTATGAAATTTTACAT
TTACCTAACTTAACTGAAGAACAACGTAACGGCTTCATCCAAAGCCTTAAAGACGATCCTTCGGTGAGCA
AAGAACAGTCACTCGAGTCATGTAATTAGTTATGTCACGCTTACATTCACGCCCTCCCCCCACATCCGCT
CTAACCGAAAAGGAAGGAGTTAGACAACCTGAAGTCTAGGTCCCTATTTATTTTTTTATAGTTATGTTAG
TATTAAGAACGTTATTTATATTTCAAATTTTTCTTTTTTTTCTGTACAGACGCGTGTACGCATGTAACAT
TATACTGAAAACCTTGCTTGAGAAGGTTTTGGGACGCTCGAAGGCTTTAATTTGCGGCCGGTACCCAATT
CGCCCTATAGTGAGTCGTATTACGCGCGCTCACTGGCCGTCGTTTTACAACGTCGTGACTGGGAAAACCC
TGGCGTTACCCAACTTAATCGCCTTGCAGCACATCCCCCTTTCGCCAGCTGGCGTAATAGCGAAGAGGCC
CGCACCGATCGCCCTTCCCAACAGTTGCGCAGCCTGAATGGCGAATGGCGCG
[124 nt withheld, positions 7403-7526]
C
[91 nt withheld, positions 7528-7618]
A
[49 nt withheld, positions 7620-7668]
CCTTTGACGTTGGAGTCCACGTTCTTT
[37 nt withheld, positions 7696-7732]
ACCCTATCTCGGTCTATTCTTTTGATTTATAAGGGATTTTGCCGATTTCGGCCTATTGGTTAAAAAATGA
GCTGATTTAACAAAAATTTAACGCGAATTTTAACAAAATATTAACGTTTACAATTTCCTGATGCGGTATT
TTCTCCTTACGCATCTGTGCGGTATTTCACACCGCATAGGCAAGTGCACAAACAATACTTAAATAAATAC
TACTCAGTAATAACCTATTTCTTAGCATTTTTGACGAAATTTGCTATTTTGTTAGAGTCTTTTACACCAT
TTGTCTCCACACCTCCGCTTACATCAACACCAATAACGCCATTTAATCTAAGCGCATCACCAACATTTTC
TGGCGTCAGTCCACCAGCTAACATAAAATGTAAGCTTTCGGGGCTCTCTTGCCTTCCAACCCAGTCAGAA
ATCGAGTTCCAATCCAAAAGTTCACCTGTCCCACCTGCTTCTGAATCAAACAAGGGAATAAACGAATGAG
GTTTCTGTGAAGCTGCACTGAGTAGTATGTTGCAGTCTTTTGGAAATACGAGTCTTTTAATAACTGGCAA
ACCGAGGAACTCTTGGTATTCTTGCCACGACTCATCTCCATGCAGTTGGACGATATCAATGCCGTAATCA
TTGACCAGAGCCAAAACATCCTCCTTAGGTTGATTACGAAACACGCCAACCAAGTATTTCGGAGTGCCTG
AACTATTTTTATATGCTTTTACAAGACTTGAAATTTTCCTTGCAATAACCGGGTCAATTGTTCTCTTTCT
ATTGGGCACACATATAATACCCAGCAAGTCAGCATCGGAATCTAGAGCACATTCTGCGGCCTCTGTGCTC
TGCAAGCCGCAAACTTTCACCAATGGACCAGAACTACCTGTGAAATTAATAACAGACATACTCCAAGCTG
CCTTTGTGTGCTTAATCACGTATACTCACGTGCTCAATAGTCACCAATGCCCTCCCTCTTGGCCCTCTCC
TTTTCTTTTTTCGACCGAATTAATTCTTAATCGGCAAAAAAAGAAAAGCTCCGGATCAAGATTGTACGTA
AGGTGACAAGCTATTTTTCAATAAAGAATATCTTCCACTACTGCCATCTGGCGTCATAACTGCAAAGTAC
ACATATATTACGATGCTGTCTATTAAATGCTTCCTATATTATATATATAGTAATGTCGTTTATGGTGCAC
TCTCAGTACAATCTGCTCTGATGCCGCATAGTTAAGCCAGCCCCGACACCCGCCAACACCCGCTGACGCG
CCCTGACGGGCTTGTCTGCTCCCGGCATCCGCTTACAGACAAGCTGTGACCGTCTCCGGGAGCTGCATGT
GTCAGAGGTTTTCACCGTCATCACCGAAACGCGCGA
Features (pLannotate 1.2.2; 31 found; start..end, strand, type, name):
     69..1411    +  rep_origin     2μ ori: yeast 2μ plasmid origin of replication
   1438..1542    +  promoter       AmpR promoter: bla
   1543..2403    +  CDS            AmpR: β-lactamase; bla; confers resistance to ampicillin, carbenicillin, and related antibiotics
   2574..3162    +  rep_origin     ori: high-copy-number ColE1/pMB1/pBR322/pUC origin of replication
   3345..3437    +  CDS            lacI (fragment): lac repressor; lacI; The lac repressor binds to the lac operator to inhibit transcription in E. coli. This inhibition can be relieved by adding lactose or isopropyl-β-D-thiogalactopyranoside (IPTG).
   3450..3471    +  protein_bind   CAP binding site: CAP binding activates transcription in the presence of cAMP. E. coli catabolite activator protein
   3486..3516    +  promoter       lac promoter: promoter for the E. coli lac operon
   3524..3540    +  protein_bind   lac operator: The lac repressor binds to the lac operator to inhibit transcription in E. coli. This inhibition can be relieved by adding lactose or isopropyl-β-D-thiogalactopyranoside (IPTG). lac repressor encoded by lacI
   3585..3603    +  promoter       T3 promoter: promoter for bacteriophage T3 RNA polymerase
   3632..4276    +  promoter       GAP promoter: S. cerevisiae TDH3; promoter for glyceraldehyde-3-phosphate dehydrogenase
   4282..4302    +  misc_feature   MCS (fragment): pBluescript multiple cloning site
   4306..4430    +  protein_bind   attR1: mutant version of attR; recombination site for the Gateway® LR reaction LR Clonase™
   4455..4485    +  promoter       lac UV5 promoter: E. coli lac promoter with an "up" mutation
   4509..4538    +  promoter       cat promoter (fragment): promoter of the E. coli cat gene encoding chloramphenicol acetyltransferase
   4539..5198    +  CDS            CmR: chloramphenicol acetyltransferase; cat; confers resistance to chloramphenicol
   5380..5538    +  CDS            ccdA (fragment): CCDA_ECO57 - Also known as H, letA. Experimental evidence at protein level: Swiss-Prot protein existence level 1. Antitoxin component of a type II toxin-antitoxin (TA) system which inhibits the post-segregational killing (PSK) of plasmid-free cells, also referred to as a plasmid addiction system. Binds to and blocks the activity of CcdB; will also remove bound CcdB protein from the CcdB-GyrA complex by forming a CcdA-CcdB complex, a process termed rejuvenation. Functions as a transcriptional corepressor for the ccdAB operon, repression also requires CcdB (By similarity). From Escherichia coli
   5543..5845    +  CDS            ccdB: CCDB_ECOLI - Also known as G, letB, letD. Experimental evidence at protein level: Swiss-Prot protein existence level 1. Toxic component of a type II toxin-antitoxin (TA) system, functioning in plasmid maintainence. Responsible for the post- segregational killing (PSK) of plasmid-free cells, also referred to as a plasmid addiction system. Half-life of over 2 hours. Cell killing by CcdB is accompanied by filamentation, defects in chromosome and plasmid segregation, defects in cell division, formation of anucleate cells, decreased DNA synthesis and plasmid loss. Interferes with the activity of DN
   5889..6013    -  protein_bind   attR2: mutant version of attR; recombination site for the Gateway® LR reaction LR Clonase™
   6017..6050    +  misc_feature   MCS (fragment): pBluescript multiple cloning site
   6072..6149    +  CDS            CBP: calmodulin-binding peptide derived from skeletal muscle myosin light chain kinase; binds calmodulin with nanomolar affinity in the presence of calcium
   6270..6419    +  CDS            spa (fragment): SPA_STAAE - Experimental evidence at protein level: Swiss-Prot protein existence level 1. Plays a role in the inhibition of the host innate and adaptive immune responses. Possesses five immunoglobulin-binding domains that capture both the fragment crystallizable region (Fc region) and the Fab region (part of Ig that identifies antigen) of immunoglobulins (By similarity). In turn, Staphylococcus aureus is protected from phagocytic killing via inhibition of Ig Fc region. In addition, the host elicited B-cell response is prevented due to a decrease of antibody-secreting cell proliferation that en
   6555..6935    +  CDS            protein A (fragment): immunoglobulin binding domains of Staphylocuccus aureus protein A
   6948..7195    +  terminator     CYC1 terminator: S. cerevisiae CYC1; transcription terminator for CYC1
   7214..7232    -  promoter       T7 promoter: promoter for bacteriophage T7 RNA polymerase
   7240..7395    +  CDS            lacZα (fragment): LacZα fragment of β-galactosidase; lacZ fragment
   7403..7858    +  rep_origin     f1 ori (sequence partly withheld): f1 bacteriophage origin of replication; arrow indicates direction of (+) strand synthesis
   7859..7910    -  misc_feature   bom (fragment): basis of mobility region from pBR322
   7957..8631    -  CDS            TRP1: phosphoribosylanthranilate isomerase, required for tryptophan biosynthesis; S. cerevisiae TRP1; yeast auxotrophic marker
   8632..8912    -  promoter       TRP1 promoter: S. cerevisiae TRP1
   8913..8962    -  misc_feature   bom (fragment): basis of mobility region from pBR322
   9064..1       -  CDS            rop (fragment) (across the origin): Rop protein, which maintains plasmids at low copy number; rop
