[The description below was written by a language model from this plasmid's Addgene catalogue record and pLannotate feature annotations shown in this document.]
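Description:
pAG424GPD-ccdB-TAP is an empty Gateway destination vector for protein expression in Saccharomyces cerevisiae, built on the pRS424 backbone and belonging to a suite of yeast Gateway vectors designed for high-throughput genetic analysis. It is an E. coli–yeast shuttle plasmid. In yeast it replicates episomally through the 2μ origin and is selected by the TRP1 auxotrophic marker under its own promoter. In bacteria it uses a ColE1/pUC-type origin with ampicillin resistance. An f1 origin and remnants of the pBluescript-derived region (lac promoter/operator, lacZα fragment, T3 and T7 promoters) are also annotated in the 9,098 nt depositor reference sequence, which the depositor notes may not match the physical plasmid exactly.

The expression unit is driven by the constitutive GPD (TDH3/GAP) promoter and closed by the CYC1 terminator. Between them sits the Gateway cassette: attR1 and attR2 sites flanking a chloramphenicol resistance gene and the ccdB toxin gene. An LR recombination with an entry clone swaps this cassette for the gene of interest. Loss of ccdB allows counterselection against unrecombined vector in ordinary E. coli, whereas the empty vector must be maintained in a ccdB-tolerant strain, with both chloramphenicol and ampicillin resistance available.

Immediately downstream of attR2 lies the backbone-encoded TAP tag, annotated as a calmodulin-binding peptide followed by protein A immunoglobulin-binding domains. An open reading frame inserted in frame without a stop codon is therefore expressed as a C-terminal TAP fusion. Such a tag supports tandem affinity purification, which is typically used to isolate the protein and its associated complexes, and the protein A portion also permits detection. The record lists no insert.
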