Addgene plasmid #14272: pAG424GPD-ccdB-TAP
Purpose: (Empty Backbone)
Depositing lab: Susan Lindquist. Depositing organization: Whitehead Institute for Biomedical Research. Publication: A suite of Gateway cloning vectors for high-throughput genetic analysis in Saccharomyces cerevisiae. Alberti S, Gitler AD, Lindquist S. Yeast. 2007 Oct . 24(10):913-9. 10.1002/yea.1502 PubMed 17583893.
Backbone
  Vector backbone: pRS424
  Vector type: Yeast Expression ; Gateway Destination
  Selectable markers: TRP1
Growth in bacteria
  Bacterial resistance: Chloramphenicol and Ampicillin, 25 & 100 μg/mL
  Growth temperature: 37°C
  Growth strain: ccdB Survival
  Growth instructions: DB3.1, ccdB Survival
  Copy number: Unknown
Gene/Insert
  Gene/Insert name: None
  Tag / fusion protein: TAP (C terminal on backbone)
  Cloning method: Gateway Cloning
  Sequencing primers: 5′ GPDPro_F
Terms and licenses: Academic/Nonprofit Terms; Industry Terms: Not Available to Industry
Depositor comments: Type of plasmid: 2-micron. This plasmid contains the Gateway technology from Invitrogen; Invitrogen requires purchasing of Gateway Clonase for carrying out the Gateway recombinational cloning reaction http://www.invitrogen.com Please note that the full plasmid sequence is provided as a reference only, and may not match the exact sequence of the plasmid.
How to cite: pAG424GPD-ccdB-TAP was a gift from Susan Lindquist (Addgene plasmid # 14272 ; http://n2t.net/addgene:14272 ; RRID:Addgene_14272)
