>Addgene plasmid #14272 | pAG424GPD-ccdB-TAP | addgene partial sequence | sequence record 20771 | 14272 with pRS_marker
ACTATATATATAATATAAGGAAGCATTTAATAGAACAGCATCGTAATATATGTGTACTTTGCAGTTATGA
CGCCAGATGGCAGTAGTGGAAGATATTCTTTATTGAAAAATAGCTTGTCACCTTACGTACAATCTTGATC
CGGAGCTTTTCTTTTTTTGCCGATTAAGAATTAATTCGGTCGAAAAAAGAAAAGGAGAGGGCCAAGAGGG
AGGGCATTGGTGACTATTGAGCACGTGAGTATACGTGATTAAGCACACAAAGGCAGCTTGGAGTATGTCT
GTTATTAATTTCACAGGTAGTTCTGGTCCATTGGTGAAAGTTTGCGGCTTGCAGAGCACAGAGGCCGCAG
AATGTGCTCTAGATTCCGATGCTGACTTGCTGGGTATTATATGTGTGCCCAATAGAAAGAGAACAATTGA
CCCGGTTATTGCAAGGAAAATTTCAAGTCTTGTAAAAGCATATAAAAATAGTTCAGGCACTCCGAAATAC
TTGGTTGGCGTGTTTCGTAATCAACCTAAGGAGGATGTTTTGGCTCTGGTCAATGATTACGGCATTGATA
TCGTCCAACTGCATGGAGATGAGTCGTGGCAAGAATACCAAGAGTTCCTCGGTTT
