>Addgene plasmid #14272 | pAG424GPD-ccdB-TAP | addgene partial sequence | sequence record 20772 | 14272 with GW5
AAGCCTGGGGGTGCCTAATGCGGCCGCCATAGTGACTGGATATGTTGTGTTTTACAGTATTATGTAGTCT
GTTTTTTATGCAAAATCTAATTTAATATATTGATATTTATATCATTTTACGTTTCTCGTTCAGCTTTTTT
GTACAAACTTGTGATGGGGGATCCACTAGTTCTAGAATCCGTCGAAACTAAGTTCTGGTGTTTTAAAACT
AAAAAAAAGACTAACTATAAAAGTAGAATTTAAGAAGTTTAAGAAATAGATTTACAGAATTACAATCAAT
ACCTACCGTCTTTATATACTTATTAGTCAAGTAGGGGAATAATTTCAGGGAACTGGTTTCAACCTTTTTT
TTCAGCTTTTTCCAAATCAGAGAGAGCAGAAGGTAATAGAAGGTGTAAGAAAATGAGATAGATACATGCG
TGGGTCAATTGCCTTGTGTCATCATTTACTCCAGGCAGGTTGCATCACTCCATTGAGGTTGTGCCCGTTT
TTTGCCTGTTTGTGCCCCTGTTCTCTGTAGTTGCGCTAAGAGAATGGACCTATGAACTGATGGTTGGTGA
AGAAAACAATATTTTGGTGCTGGGATTCTTTTTTTTTCTGGATGCCAGCTTAAAAAGCGGGCTCCATTAT
ATTTAGTGGATGCCAGGAATAAACTGTTCACCC
