>Addgene plasmid #14272 | pAG424GPD-ccdB-TAP | addgene partial sequence | sequence record 20773 | 14272 with GW3
CTCGTTATCGGGGAAAAGTGGCTGATCTCAGCCACCGCGAAAATGACATCAAAAACGCCATTAACCTGAT
GTTCTGGGGAATATAAATGTCAGGCTCCCTTATACACAGCCAGTCTGCAGGTCGACCATAGTGACTGGAT
ATGTTGTGTTTTACAGTATTATGTAGTCTGTTTTTTATGCAAAATCTAATTTAATATATTGATATTTATA
TCATTTTACGTTTCTCGTTCAGCTTTCTTGTACAAAGTGGTGATGGGCTGCAGGAATTCGATATCAAGCT
TATCGATAGGTGGACCAGGTGGTGGAATGAAGCGACGATGGAAAAAGAATTTCATAGCCGTCTCAGCAGC
CAACCGCTTTAAGAAAATCTCATCCTCCGGGGCACTTGATTATGGTACCCCAACTACTGCTTCTGAAAAT
CTATATTTTCAAGGTGAACTAAAAACTGCTGCTTTGGCTCAACATGCGATTAAGGGTGAAGCTCAAAAAC
TTAATGACTCTCAAGCTCCAAAAGCTGATGCGCAACAAAATAACTTCAACAAAGATCAACAAAGCGCCTT
CTATGAAATCTTGAACATGCCTAACTTAAACGAAGCGCAACGTAACGGCTTCATTCAAAGTCTTAAAGAC
GACCCAAGCCAAAGCACTAACGTTTTAGGTGAAGCTAAA
